Addgene plasmid #239252: pLJC6-HK1-3xFLAG
Purpose: HK1 lentiviral overexpression vector
Depositing lab: Jason Cantor. Depositing organization: Morgridge Institute for Research. Publication: Hexokinase detachment from mitochondria drives the Warburg effect to support compartmentalized ATP production. Huggler KS, Flickinger KM, Forsberg MH, Mellado Fritz CA, Chang GR, McGuire MF, Capitini CM, Cantor JR. Nat Metab. 2026 Jan 16. doi: 10.1038/s42255-025-01428-1. PubMed 41545565.
Backbone
  Vector backbone: pLJC6
  Vector type: Mammalian Expression, Lentiviral
  Selectable markers: Blasticidin
Growth in bacteria
  Bacterial resistance: Ampicillin, 100 μg/mL
  Growth temperature: 37°C
  Growth strain: NEB Stable
  Copy number: High Copy
Gene/Insert
  Gene/Insert name: HK1
  Species: H. sapiens (human)
  Mutation: Insert contains the set of silent mutations described for pLJC5-HK1-3xFLAG
  Entrez Gene: HK1 (a.k.a. HK, HK1-ta, HK1-tb, HK1-tc, HKD, HKI, HMSNR, HXK1, NEDVIBA, NMSR, RP79, hexokinase)
  Promoter: Ubc
  Tag / fusion protein: 3xFLAG (C terminal on insert)
  Cloning method: Restriction Enzyme; 5′ cloning site PacI (not destroyed); 3′ cloning site NotI (not destroyed)
  Sequencing primers: 5′ GTAAATTGTCCGCTAAATTCTGGC; 3′ CCCTTTTCTTTTAAAATTGTGGATGAATACTGCC
Terms and licenses: Academic/Nonprofit Terms; Industry Terms: Not Available to Industry
How to cite: pLJC6-HK1-3xFLAG was a gift from Jason Cantor (Addgene plasmid # 239252 ; http://n2t.net/addgene:239252 ; RRID:Addgene_239252)
