[The description below was written by a language model from this plasmid's Addgene catalogue record and pLannotate feature annotations shown in this document.]
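Description:
pLJC6-HK1-3xFLAG is a lentiviral transfer plasmid of about 10.6 kb, built on the pLJC6 backbone, for stable overexpression of human hexokinase 1 (HK1) in mammalian cells. It is propagated in E. coli through a high-copy ColE1/pUC-type origin with ampicillin selection (AmpR, β-lactamase). The backbone also carries an f1 origin, an SV40 origin, and remnants of a lac/lacZα cloning region flanked by T3 and T7 promoters.

The viral portion has a third-generation, self-inactivating layout. An RSV promoter replaces the U3 region to drive a truncated HIV-1 5' LTR. This is followed by the Ψ packaging signal with a gag fragment and by the Rev response element, which permits Rev-dependent export of the genomic RNA. The 3' LTR carries the ΔU3 deletion, which inactivates LTR promoter activity after integration, and an SV40 polyadenylation signal lies downstream.

Between the LTRs, the human ubiquitin C (UbC) promoter drives the HK1 coding sequence, fused at its C terminus to a 3xFLAG epitope for detection or immunoprecipitation. The insert was cloned between PacI and NotI sites, both of which are retained. It carries a set of silent mutations that the record defines only by reference to the related construct pLJC5-HK1-3xFLAG; their purpose is not stated. A cPPT/CTS element sits downstream of the tagged insert. It is followed by a separate human PGK promoter driving blasticidin S deaminase, which allows blasticidin selection of transduced cells.

The stated purpose is lentiviral HK1 overexpression. HK1 catalyzes hexose phosphorylation in the first step of glycolysis, and the associated work concerns hexokinase localization at mitochondria and the Warburg effect.
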