Features (pLannotate 1.2.2; 27 found; start..end, strand, type, name):
      1..589     +  rep_origin     ori: high-copy-number ColE1/pMB1/pBR322/pUC origin of replication
    772..864     +  CDS            lacI (fragment): lac repressor; lacI; The lac repressor binds to the lac operator to inhibit transcription in E. coli. This inhibition can be relieved by adding lactose or isopropyl-β-D-thiogalactopyranoside (IPTG).
    877..898     +  protein_bind   CAP binding site: CAP binding activates transcription in the presence of cAMP. E. coli catabolite activator protein
    913..943     +  promoter       lac promoter: promoter for the E. coli lac operon
    951..967     +  protein_bind   lac operator: The lac repressor binds to the lac operator to inhibit transcription in E. coli. This inhibition can be relieved by adding lactose or isopropyl-β-D-thiogalactopyranoside (IPTG). lac repressor encoded by lacI
   1012..1030    +  promoter       T3 promoter: promoter for bacteriophage T3 RNA polymerase
   1058..1284    +  promoter       RSV promoter: Rous sarcoma virus enhancer/promoter
   1285..1465    +  LTR            5' LTR (truncated): truncated 5' long terminal repeat (LTR) from HIV-1
   1512..1637    +  misc_feature   HIV-1 Ψ: packaging signal of human immunodeficiency virus type 1
   1621..1984    +  CDS            HIV-1 gag (fragment): gag protein from human immunodeficiency virus 1; gag
   2130..2363    +  misc_feature   RRE: The Rev response element (RRE) of HIV-1 allows for Rev-dependent mRNA export from the nucleus to the cytoplasm.
   2740..2840    +  CDS            Rev (fragment): human immunodeficiency virus 1 (HIV-1) Rev protein; rev; enhances nuclear export of unspliced and incompletely spliced viral mRNAs
   2881..4092    +  promoter       UbC promoter: human ubiquitin C promoter
   4128..6878    +  CDS            HK1: HXK1_HUMAN - Experimental evidence at protein level: Swiss-Prot protein existence level 1. Catalyzes the phosphorylation of various hexoses, such as D- glucose, D-glucosamine, D-fructose, D-mannose and 2-deoxy-D-glucose, to hexose 6-phosphate (D-glucose 6-phosphate, D-glucosamine 6-phosphate, D-fructose 6-phosphate, D-mannose 6-phosphate and 2-deoxy-D-glucose 6- phosphate, respectively) (PubMed:1637300, PubMed:25316723, PubMed:27374331). Does not phosphorylate N-acetyl-D-glucosamine (PubMed:27374331). Mediates the initial step of glycolysis by catalyzing phosphorylation of D-glucose to D-gluco
   6900..6965    +  CDS            3xFLAG: three tandem FLAG® epitope tags, followed by an enterokinase cleavage site
   7013..7130    +  misc_feature   cPPT/CTS: central polypurine tract and central termination sequence of HIV-1
   7179..7689    +  promoter       hPGK promoter: human phosphoglycerate kinase 1 promoter
   7704..8093    +  CDS            BSD: blasticidin S deaminase; Aspergillus terreus BSD; confers resistance to blasticidin
   8086..8163    +  CDS            nef (fragment): NEF_HV1Z2 - Experimental evidence at protein level: Swiss-Prot protein existence level 1. Extracellular Nef protein targets CD4(+) T-lymphocytes for apoptosis by interacting with CXCR4 surface receptors. From Human immunodeficiency virus type 1 group M subtype D (isolate Z2/CDC-Z34) (HIV-1).
   8165..8398    +  LTR            3' LTR (ΔU3): self-inactivating 3' long terminal repeat (LTR) from HIV-1
   8470..8591    +  polyA_signal   SV40 poly(A) signal: SV40 polyadenylation signal
   8631..8766    +  rep_origin     SV40 ori: SV40 origin of replication
   8787..8805    -  promoter       T7 promoter: promoter for bacteriophage T7 RNA polymerase
   8813..8968    +  CDS            lacZα (fragment): LacZα fragment of β-galactosidase; lacZ fragment
   8973..9401    +  rep_origin     f1 ori (sequence partly withheld): f1 bacteriophage origin of replication; arrow indicates direction of (+) strand synthesis
   9454..9558    +  promoter       AmpR promoter: bla
   9559..10419   +  CDS            AmpR: β-lactamase; bla; confers resistance to ampicillin, carbenicillin, and related antibiotics
>Addgene plasmid #239252 | pLJC6-HK1-3xFLAG | addgene full sequence | sequence record 478703 | Addgene NGS Result
TTGAGATCCTTTTTTTCTGCGCGTAATCTGCTGCTTGCAAACAAAAAAACCACCGCTACCAGCGGTGGTT
TGTTTGCCGGATCAAGAGCTACCAACTCTTTTTCCGAAGGTAACTGGCTTCAGCAGAGCGCAGATACCAA
ATACTGTTCTTCTAGTGTAGCCGTAGTTAGGCCACCACTTCAAGAACTCTGTAGCACCGCCTACATACCT
CGCTCTGCTAATCCTGTTACCAGTGGCTGCTGCCAGTGGCGATAAGTCGTGTCTTACCGGGTTGGACTCA
AGACGATAGTTACCGGATAAGGCGCAGCGGTCGGGCTGAACGGGGGGTTCGTGCACACAGCCCAGCTTGG
AGCGAACGACCTACACCGAACTGAGATACCTACAGCGTGAGCTATGAGAAAGCGCCACGCTTCCCGAAGG
GAGAAAGGCGGACAGGTATCCGGTAAGCGGCAGGGTCGGAACAGGAGAGCGCACGAGGGAGCTTCCAGGG
GGAAACGCCTGGTATCTTTATAGTCCTGTCGGGTTTCGCCACCTCTGACTTGAGCGTCGATTTTTGTGAT
GCTCGTCAGGGGGGCGGAGCCTATGGAAAAACGCCAGCAACGCGGCCTTTTTACGGTTCCTGGCCTTTTG
CTGGCCTTTTGCTCACATGTTCTTTCCTGCGTTATCCCCTGATTCTGTGGATAACCGTATTACCGCCTTT
GAGTGAGCTGATACCGCTCGCCGCAGCCGAACGACCGAGCGCAGCGAGTCAGTGAGCGAGGAAGCGGAAG
AGCGCCCAATACGCAAACCGCCTCTCCCCGCGCGTTGGCCGATTCATTAATGCAGCTGGCACGACAGGTT
TCCCGACTGGAAAGCGGGCAGTGAGCGCAACGCAATTAATGTGAGTTAGCTCACTCATTAGGCACCCCAG
GCTTTACACTTTATGCTTCCGGCTCGTATGTTGTGTGGAATTGTGAGCGGATAACAATTTCACACAGGAA
ACAGCTATGACCATGATTACGCCAAGCGCGCAATTAACCCTCACTAAAGGGAACAAAAGCTGGAGCTGCA
AGCTTAATGTAGTCTTATGCAATACTCTTGTAGTCTTGCAACATGGTAACGATGAGTTAGCAACATGCCT
TACAAGGAGAGAAAAAGCACCGTGCATGCCGATTGGTGGAAGTAAGGTGGTACGATCGTGCCTTATTAGG
AAGGCAACAGACGGGTCTGACATGGATTGGACGAACCACTGAATTGCCGCATTGCAGAGATATTGTATTT
AAGTGCCTAGCTCGATACATAAACGGGTCTCTCTGGTTAGACCAGATCTGAGCCTGGGAGCTCTCTGGCT
AACTAGGGAACCCACTGCTTAAGCCTCAATAAAGCTTGCCTTGAGTGCTTCAAGTAGTGTGTGCCCGTCT
GTTGTGTGACTCTGGTAACTAGAGATCCCTCAGACCCTTTTAGTCAGTGTGGAAAATCTCTAGCAGTGGC
GCCCGAACAGGGACTTGAAAGCGAAAGGGAAACCAGAGGAGCTCTCTCGACGCAGGACTCGGCTTGCTGA
AGCGCGCACGGCAAGAGGCGAGGGGCGGCGACTGGTGAGTACGCCAAAAATTTTGACTAGCGGAGGCTAG
AAGGAGAGAGATGGGTGCGAGAGCGTCAGTATTAAGCGGGGGAGAATTAGATCGCGATGGGAAAAAATTC
GGTTAAGGCCAGGGGGAAAGAAAAAATATAAATTAAAACATATAGTATGGGCAAGCAGGGAGCTAGAACG
ATTCGCAGTTAATCCTGGCCTGTTAGAAACATCAGAAGGCTGTAGACAAATACTGGGACAGCTACAACCA
TCCCTTCAGACAGGATCAGAAGAACTTAGATCATTATATAATACAGTAGCAACCCTCTATTGTGTGCATC
AAAGGATAGAGATAAAAGACACCAAGGAAGCTTTAGACAAGATAGAGGAAGAGCAAAACAAAAGTAAGAC
CACCGCACAGCAAGCAGCAGCTGATCTTCAGACCTGGAGGAGGAGATATGAGGGACAATTGGAGAAGTGA
ATTATATAAATATAAAGTAGTAAAAATTGAACCATTAGGAGTAGCACCCACCAAGGCAAAGAGAAGAGTG
GTGCAGAGAGAAAAAAGAGCAGTGGGAATAGGAGCTTTGTTCCTTGGGTTCTTGGGAGCAGCAGGAAGCA
CTATGGGCGCAGCGTCAATGACGCTGACGGTACAGGCCAGACAATTATTGTCTGGTATAGTGCAGCAGCA
GAACAATTTGCTGAGGGCTATTGAGGCGCAACAGCATCTGTTGCAACTCACAGTCTGGGGCATCAAGCAG
CTCCAGGCAAGAATCCTGGCTGTGGAAAGATACCTAAAGGATCAACAGCTCCTGGGGATTTGGGGTTGCT
CTGGAAAACTCATTTGCACCACTGCTGTGCCTTGGAATGCTAGTTGGAGTAATAAATCTCTGGAACAGAT
TTGGAATCACACGACCTGGATGGAGTGGGACAGAGAAATTAACAATTACACAAGCTTAATACACTCCTTA
ATTGAAGAATCGCAAAACCAGCAAGAAAAGAATGAACAAGAATTATTGGAATTAGATAAATGGGCAAGTT
TGTGGAATTGGTTTAACATAACAAATTGGCTGTGGTATATAAAATTATTCATAATGATAGTAGGAGGCTT
GGTAGGTTTAAGAATAGTTTTTGCTGTACTTTCTATAGTGAATAGAGTTAGGCAGGGATATTCACCATTA
TCGTTTCAGACCCACCTCCCAACCCCGAGGGGACCCGACAGGCCCGAAGGAATAGAAGAAGAAGGTGGAG
AGAGAGACAGAGACAGATCCATTCGATTAGTGAACGGATCTCGACGGTATCGATCACGAGACTAGCCTCG
AGCGGGATCTGGCCTCCGCGCCGGGTTTTGGCGCCTCCCGCGGGCGCCCCCCTCCTCACGGCGAGCGCTG
CCACGTCAGACGAAGGGCGCAGCGAGCGTCCTGATCCTTCCGCCCGGACGCTCAGGACAGCGGCCCGCTG
CTCATAAGACTCGGCCTTAGAACCCCAGTATCAGCAGAAGGACATTTTAGGACGGGACTTGGGTGACTCT
AGGGCACTGGTTTTCTTTCCAGAGAGCGGAACAGGCGAGGAAAAGTAGTCCCTTCTCGGCGATTCTGCGG
AGGGATCTCCGTGGGGCGGTGAACGCCGATGATTATATAAGGACGCGCCGGGTGTGGCACAGCTAGTTCC
GTCGCAGCCGGGATTTGGGTCGCGGTTCTTGTTTGTGGATCGCTGTGATCGTCACTTGGTGAGTAGCGGG
CTGCTGGGCTGGCCGGGGCTTTCGTGGCCGCCGGGCCGCTCGGTGGGACGGAAGCGTGTGGAGAGACCGC
CAAGGGCTGTAGTCTGGGTCCGCGAGCAAGGTTGCCCTGAACTGGGGGTTGGGGGGAGCGCAGCAAAATG
GCGGCTGTTCCCGAGTCTTGAATGGAAGACGCTTGTGAGGCGGGCTGTGAGGTCGTTGAAACAAGGTGGG
GGGCATGGTGGGCGGCAAGAACCCAAGGTCTTGAGGCCTTCGCTAATGCGGGAAAGCTCTTATTCGGGTG
AGATGGGCTGGGGCACCATCTGGGGACCCTGACGTGAAGTTTGTCACTGACTGGAGAACTCGGTTTGTCG
TCTGTTGCGGGGGCGGCAGTTATGGCGGTGCCGTTGGGCAGTGCACCCGTACCTTTGGGAGCGCGCGCCC
TCGTCGTGTCGTGACGTCACCCGTTCTGTTGGCTTATAATGCAGGGTGGGGCCACCTGCCGGTAGGTGTG
CGGTAGGCTTTTCTCCGTCGCAGGACGCAGGGTTCGGGCCTAGGGTAGGCTCTCCTGAATCGACAGGCGC
CGGACCTCTGGTGAGGGGAGGGATAAGTGAGGCGTCAGTTTCTTTGGTCGGTTTTATGTACCTATCTTCT
TAAGTAGCTGAAGCTCCGGTTTTGAACTATGCGCTCGGGGTTGGCGAGTGTGTTTTGTGAAGTTTTTTAG
GCACCTTTTGAAATGTAATCATTTGGGTCAATATGTAATTTTCAGTGTTAGACTAGTAAATTGTCCGCTA
AATTCTGGCCGTTTTTGGCTTTTTTGTTAGACGAAGCGCTAGCGCTACCGGTTTAATTAACGCCAGCATG
ATCGCCGCGCAGCTCCTGGCCTATTACTTCACGGAGCTGAAGGATGACCAGGTCAAAAAGATTGACAAGT
ATCTGTATGCCATGCGGCTCTCCGATGAAACTCTCATAGATATCATGACTCGCTTCAGGAAGGAGATGAA
GAATGGCCTCTCCCGGGATTTTAATCCAACAGCCACAGTCAAGATGTTGCCAACATTCGTAAGGTCCATT
CCTGATGGCTCTGAAAAGGGAGATTTCATTGCCCTGGATCTTGGTGGGTCTTCCTTTCGAATTCTGCGGG
TGCAAGTGAATCATGAGAAAAACCAGAATGTTCACATGGAGTCCGAGGTTTATGACACCCCAGAGAACAT
CGTGCACGGCAGTGGAAGCCAGCTTTTTGATCATGTTGCTGAGTGCCTGGGAGATTTCATGGAGAAAAGG
AAGATCAAGGACAAGAAGTTACCTGTGGGATTCACGTTTTCTTTTCCTTGCCAACAATCCAAAATAGATG
AGGCCATCCTGATCACCTGGACAAAGCGATTTAAAGCGAGCGGAGTGGAAGGAGCAGATGTGGTCAAACT
GCTTAACAAAGCCATCAAAAAGCGAGGGGACTATGATGCCAACATCGTAGCTGTGGTGAATGACACAGTG
GGCACCATGATGACCTGTGGCTATGACGACCAGCACTGTGAAGTCGGCCTGATCATCGGCACTGGCACCA
ATGCTTGCTACATGGAGGAACTGAGGCACATTGATCTGGTGGAAGGAGACGAGGGGAGGATGTGTATCAA
TACAGAATGGGGAGCCTTTGGAGACGATGGATCATTAGAAGACATCCGGACAGAGTTTGACAGGGAGATA
GACCGGGGATCCCTCAACCCTGGAAAACAGCTGTTTGAGAAGATGGTCAGTGGCATGTACTTGGGAGAGC
TGGTTCGACTGATCCTAGTCAAGATGGCCAAGGAGGGCCTCTTATTTGAAGGGCGGATCACCCCGGAGCT
GCTCACCCGAGGGAAGTTTAACACCAGTGATGTGTCAGCCATCGAAAAGAATAAGGAAGGCCTCCACAAT
GCCAAAGAAATCCTGACCCGCCTGGGAGTGGAGCCGTCCGATGATGACTGTGTCTCAGTCCAGCACGTTT
GCACCATTGTCTCATTTCGCTCAGCCAACTTGGTGGCTGCCACACTGGGCGCCATCTTGAACCGCCTGCG
TGATAACAAGGGCACACCCAGGCTGCGGACCACGGTTGGTGTCGACGGATCTCTTTACAAGACGCACCCA
CAGTATTCCCGGCGTTTCCACAAGACTCTAAGGCGCTTGGTGCCAGACTCCGATGTGCGCTTCCTCCTCT
CGGAGAGTGGCAGCGGCAAGGGGGCTGCCATGGTGACGGCGGTGGCCTACCGCTTGGCCGAGCAGCACCG
GCAGATAGAGGAGACCCTGGCTCATTTCCACCTCACCAAAGACATGCTGCTGGAGGTGAAGAAGAGGATG
CGGGCCGAGATGGAGCTGGGGCTGAGGAAGCAGACGCACAACAATGCCGTGGTTAAGATGCTGCCCTCCT
TCGTCCGGAGAACTCCCGACGGGACCGAGAATGGTGACTTCTTGGCCCTGGATCTTGGAGGAACCAATTT
CCGTGTGCTGCTGGTGAAAATCCGTAGTGGGAAAAAGAGAACGGTGGAAATGCACAACAAGATCTACGCC
ATTCCTATTGAAATCATGCAGGGCACTGGGGAAGAGCTGTTTGATCACATTGTCTCCTGCATCTCTGACT
TCTTGGACTACATGGGGATCAAAGGCCCCAGGATGCCTCTGGGCTTCACGTTCTCATTTCCCTGCCAGCA
GACGAGTCTGGACGCGGGAATCTTGATCACGTGGACAAAGGGTTTTAAGGCAACAGACTGCGTGGGCCAC
GATGTAGTCACCTTACTAAGGGATGCGATAAAAAGGAGAGAGGAATTTGACCTGGACGTGGTGGCTGTGG
TCAACGACACAGTGGGCACCATGATGACCTGTGCTTATGAGGAGCCCACCTGTGAGGTTGGACTCATTGT
TGGGACCGGCAGCAATGCCTGCTACATGGAGGAGATGAAGAACGTGGAGATGGTGGAGGGGGACCAGGGG
CAGATGTGCATCAACATGGAGTGGGGGGCCTTTGGGGACAACGGGTGTCTGGATGATATCAGGACACACT
ACGACAGACTGGTGGACGAATATTCCCTAAATGCTGGGAAACAAAGGTATGAGAAGATGATCAGTGGTAT
GTACCTGGGTGAAATCGTCCGCAACATCTTAATCGACTTCACCAAGAAGGGATTCCTCTTCCGAGGGCAG
ATCTCTGAGACGCTGAAGACCCGGGGCATCTTTGAGACCAAGTTTCTCTCTCAGATCGAGAGTGACCGAT
TAGCACTGCTCCAGGTCCGGGCTATCCTCCAGCAGCTAGGTCTGAATAGCACCTGCGATGACAGTATCCT
CGTCAAGACAGTGTGCGGGGTGGTGTCCAGGAGGGCCGCACAGCTGTGTGGCGCAGGCATGGCTGCGGTT
GTGGATAAGATCCGCGAGAACAGAGGACTGGACCGTCTGAATGTGACTGTGGGAGTGGACGGGACACTCT
ACAAGCTTCATCCACACTTCTCCAGAATCATGCACCAGACGGTGAAGGAACTGTCACCAAAATGTAACGT
GTCCTTCCTCCTGTCTGAGGATGGCAGCGGCAAGGGGGCCGCCCTCATCACGGCCGTGGGCGTGCGGTTA
CGCACAGAGGCAAGCAGCGGAGGCAGCGCGGCCGCAGGCGACTACAAAGACCATGACGGTGATTATAAAG
ATCATGACATTGATTACAAGGATGACGATGACAAGTAATAAGAATTCTCGACCTCGAGACAAATGGCAGT
ATTCATCCACAATTTTAAAAGAAAAGGGGGGATTGGGGGGTACAGTGCAGGGGAAAGAATAGTAGACATA
ATAGCAACAGACATACAAACTAAAGAATTACAAAAACAAATTACAAAAATTCAAAATTTTCGGGTTTATT
ACAGGGACAGCAGAGATCCACTTTGGCCGCGGCTCGAGGGGGTTGGGGTTGCGCCTTTTCCAAGGCAGCC
CTGGGTTTGCGCAGGGACGCGGCTGCTCTGGGCGTGGTTCCGGGAAACGCAGCGGCGCCGACCCTGGGTC
TCGCACATTCTTCACGTCCGTTCGCAGCGTCACCCGGATCTTCGCCGCTACCCTTGTGGGCCCCCCGGCG
ACGCTTCCTGCTCCGCCCCTAAGTCGGGAAGGTTCCTTGCGGTTCGCGGCGTGCCGGACGTGACAAACGG
AAGCCGCACGTCTCACTAGTACCCTCGCAGACGGACAGCGCCAGGGAGCAATGGCAGCGCGCCGACCGCG
ATGGGCTGTGGCCAATAGCGGCTGCTCAGCAGGGCGCGCCGAGAGCAGCGGCCGGGAAGGGGCGGTGCGG
GAGGCGGGGTGTGGGGCGGTAGTGTGGGCCCTGTTCCTGCCCGCGCGGTGTTCCGCATTCTGCAAGCCTC
CGGAGCGCACGTCGGCAGTCGGCTCCCTCGTTGACCGAATCACCGACCTCTCTCCCCAGGGGGATCCATG
GTTCCTTTGTCTCAAGAAGAATCCACCCTCATTGAAAGAGCAACGGCTACAATCAACAGCATCCCCATCT
CTGAAGACTACAGCGTCGCCAGCGCAGCTCTCTCTAGCGACGGCCGCATCTTCACTGGTGTCAATGTATA
TCATTTTACTGGGGGACCTTGTGCAGAACTCGTGGTGCTGGGCACTGCTGCTGCTGCGGCAGCTGGCAAC
CTGACTTGTATCGTCGCGATCGGAAATGAGAACAGGGGCATCTTGAGCCCCTGCGGACGGTGCCGACAGG
TGCTTCTCGATCTGCATCCTGGGATCAAAGCCATAGTGAAGGACAGTGATGGACAGCCGACGGCAGTTGG
GATTCGTGAATTGCTGCCCTCTGGTTATGTGTGGGAGGGCTAAGGTACCTTTAAGACCAATGACTTACAA
GGCAGCTGTAGATCTTAGCCACTTTTTAAAAGAAAAGGGGGGACTGGAAGGGCTAATTCACTCCCAACGA
AGACAAGATCTGCTTTTTGCTTGTACTGGGTCTCTCTGGTTAGACCAGATCTGAGCCTGGGAGCTCTCTG
GCTAACTAGGGAACCCACTGCTTAAGCCTCAATAAAGCTTGCCTTGAGTGCTTCAAGTAGTGTGTGCCCG
TCTGTTGTGTGACTCTGGTAACTAGAGATCCCTCAGACCCTTTTAGTCAGTGTGGAAAATCTCTAGCAGT
AGTAGTTCATGTCATCTTATTATTCAGTATTTATAACTTGCAAAGAAATGAATATCAGAGAGTGAGAGGA
ACTTGTTTATTGCAGCTTATAATGGTTACAAATAAAGCAATAGCATCACAAATTTCACAAATAAAGCATT
TTTTTCACTGCATTCTAGTTGTGGTTTGTCCAAACTCATCAATGTATCTTATCATGTCTGGCTCTAGCTA
TCCCGCCCCTAACTCCGCCCATCCCGCCCCTAACTCCGCCCAGTTCCGCCCATTCTCCGCCCCATGGCTG
ACTAATTTTTTTTATTTATGCAGAGGCCGAGGCCGCCTCGGCCTCTGAGCTATTCCAGAAGTAGTGAGGA
GGCTTTTTTGGAGGCCTAGGGACGTACCCAATTCGCCCTATAGTGAGTCGTATTACGCGCGCTCACTGGC
CGTCGTTTTACAACGTCGTGACTGGGAAAACCCTGGCGTTACCCAACTTAATCGCCTTGCAGCACATCCC
CCTTTCGCCAGCTGGCGTAATAGCGAAGAGGCCCGCACCGATCGCCCTTCCCAACAGTTGCGCAGCCTGA
ATGGCGAATGGG
[124 nt withheld, positions 8973-9096]
C
[91 nt withheld, positions 9098-9188]
A
[49 nt withheld, positions 9190-9238]
CCTTTGACGTTGGAGTCCACGTTCTTT
[37 nt withheld, positions 9266-9302]
ACCCTATCTCGGTCTATTCTTTTGATTTATAAGGGATTTTGCCGATTTCGGCCTATTGGTTAAAAAATGA
GCTGATTTAACAAAAATTTAACGCGAATTTTAACAAAATATTAACGCTTACAATTTAGGTGGCACTTTTC
GGGGAAATGTGCGCGGAACCCCTATTTGTTTATTTTTCTAAATACATTCAAATATGTATCCGCTCATGAG
ACAATAACCCTGATAAATGCTTCAATAATATTGAAAAAGGAAGAGTATGAGTATTCAACATTTCCGTGTC
GCCCTTATTCCCTTTTTTGCGGCATTTTGCCTTCCTGTTTTTGCTCACCCAGAAACGCTGGTGAAAGTAA
AAGATGCTGAAGATCAGTTGGGTGCACGAGTGGGTTACATCGAACTGGATCTCAACAGCGGTAAGATCCT
TGAGAGTTTTCGCCCCGAAGAACGTTTTCCAATGATGAGCACTTTTAAAGTTCTGCTATGTGGCGCGGTA
TTATCCCGTATTGACGCCGGGCAAGAGCAACTCGGTCGCCGCATACACTATTCTCAGAATGACTTGGTTG
AGTACTCACCAGTCACAGAAAAGCATCTTACGGATGGCATGACAGTAAGAGAATTATGCAGTGCTGCCAT
AACCATGAGTGATAACACTGCGGCCAACTTACTTCTGACAACGATCGGAGGACCGAAGGAGCTAACCGCT
TTTTTGCACAACATGGGGGATCATGTAACTCGCCTTGATCGTTGGGAACCGGAGCTGAATGAAGCCATAC
CAAACGACGAGCGTGACACCACGATGCCTGTAGCAATGGCAACAACGTTGCGCAAACTATTAACTGGCGA
ACTACTTACTCTAGCTTCCCGGCAACAATTAATAGACTGGATGGAGGCGGATAAAGTTGCAGGACCACTT
CTGCGCTCGGCCCTTCCGGCTGGCTGGTTTATTGCTGATAAATCTGGAGCCGGTGAGCGTGGGTCTCGCG
GTATCATTGCAGCACTGGGGCCAGATGGTAAGCCCTCCCGTATCGTAGTTATCTACACGACGGGGAGTCA
GGCAACTATGGATGAACGAAATAGACAGATCGCTGAGATAGGTGCCTCACTGATTAAGCATTGGTAACTG
TCAGACCAAGTTTACTCATATATACTTTAGATTGATTTAAAACTTCATTTTTAATTTAAAAGGATCTAGG
TGAAGATCCTTTTTGATAATCTCATGACCAAAATCCCTTAACGTGAGTTTTCGTTCCACTGAGCGTCAGA
CCCCGTAGAAAAGATCAAAGGATCTTC
